Addgene plasmid #170312: pBluescript-Q22MS1-KO
Purpose: Plasmid for generating Tetrahymena thermophila somatic knockout strains for Q22MS1 with Paromomycin selection
Depositing lab: Andrew Carter. Depositing organization: MRC Laboratory of Molecular Biology. Publication: Shulin packages axonemal outer dynein arms for ciliary targeting. Mali GR, Ali FA, Lau CK, Begum F, Boulanger J, Howe JD, Chen ZA, Rappsilber J, Skehel M, Carter AP. Science. 2021 Feb 26;371(6532):910-916. doi: 10.1126/science.abe0526. PubMed 33632841.
Backbone
  Vector backbone: pBluescript
  Total vector size (bp): 7245
  Vector type: Tetrahymena somatic gene knockout vector
  Selectable markers: Paromomycin
Growth in bacteria
  Bacterial resistance: Ampicillin, 100 μg/mL
  Growth temperature: 37°C
  Growth strain: DH5alpha
  Copy number: Unknown
Gene/Insert
  Gene/Insert name: Q22MS1 knockout (alt name: -)
  Species: Tetrahymena thermophila
  Insert size (bp): 7245
  Cloning method: Gibson Cloning
  Sequencing primers: 5′ actggccgtcgttttac; 3′ gtcctttgtcgatactg
Resource information
  A portion of this plasmid was derived from a plasmid made by: The original plasmids were received from Dr Kazufumi Mochizuki's laboratory.
Terms and licenses: Academic/Nonprofit Terms; Industry Terms: Not Available to Industry
Depositor comments: Reference for source of plasmid backbone: Kataoka, K., Schoeberl, U.E., and Mochizuki, K. (2010). Modules for C-terminal epitope tagging of Tetrahymena genes. J. Microbiol. Methods 82, 342–346.
How to cite: pBluescript-Q22MS1-KO was a gift from Andrew Carter (Addgene plasmid # 170312 ; http://n2t.net/addgene:170312 ; RRID:Addgene_170312)
