[The description below was written by a language model from this plasmid's Addgene catalogue record and pLannotate feature annotations shown in this document.]
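Description:
pBluescript-Q22MS1-KO is a pBluescript-based targeting vector for making somatic (macronuclear) knockout strains of the ciliate Tetrahymena thermophila in which the gene encoding the protein Q22MS1 is disrupted. It was assembled by Gibson cloning from modules of an earlier Tetrahymena C-terminal epitope-tagging plasmid series. In E. coli it is propagated through the high-copy ColE1/pUC origin and selected with ampicillin via the bla gene. The usual pBluescript elements are also present: an f1 origin, lac promoter/operator and lacZα remnants, and T3 and T7 promoters flanking the cloning region. The catalogue lists about 7.2 kb for both the whole plasmid and the insert, so the insert figure evidently refers to the whole construct. The sequenced record is of similar length.

The payload lies between fragments of the pBluescript polylinker. Its key annotated element is a Tn5-type aminoglycoside phosphotransferase (NeoR/KanR) coding sequence, the marker that confers the paromomycin resistance used for selection in Tetrahymena. The unannotated stretches on either side presumably include the Tetrahymena expression signals for this marker and the Q22MS1 locus homology arms that direct replacement by homologous recombination, but neither the record nor the feature table identifies them. Upstream of the marker, the table detects fragments resembling a FLAG epitope and the immunoglobulin-binding domains of protein A, likely carried over from the tagging module of the parent plasmid; the record assigns them no role in the knockout. The short hits to yeast CEN4 and the C. elegans eft-3 promoter are only tens of bases long and are probably spurious matches in AT-rich Tetrahymena DNA. The associated study concerns the packaging of axonemal outer dynein arms for delivery to cilia.
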