Features (pLannotate 1.2.2; 20 found; start..end, strand, type, name):
     21..125     +  promoter       AmpR promoter: bla
    126..986     +  CDS            AmpR: β-lactamase; bla; confers resistance to ampicillin, carbenicillin, and related antibiotics
   1157..1745    +  rep_origin     ori: high-copy-number ColE1/pMB1/pBR322/pUC origin of replication
   1928..2020    +  CDS            lacI (fragment): lac repressor; lacI; The lac repressor binds to the lac operator to inhibit transcription in E. coli. This inhibition can be relieved by adding lactose or isopropyl-β-D-thiogalactopyranoside (IPTG).
   2033..2054    +  protein_bind   CAP binding site: CAP binding activates transcription in the presence of cAMP. E. coli catabolite activator protein
   2069..2099    +  promoter       lac promoter: promoter for the E. coli lac operon
   2107..2123    +  protein_bind   lac operator: The lac repressor binds to the lac operator to inhibit transcription in E. coli. This inhibition can be relieved by adding lactose or isopropyl-β-D-thiogalactopyranoside (IPTG). lac repressor encoded by lacI
   2168..2186    +  promoter       T3 promoter: promoter for bacteriophage T3 RNA polymerase
   2199..2228    +  misc_feature   MCS (fragment): pBluescript multiple cloning site
   2545..2562    +  misc_feature   CEN4 (fragment): S. cerevisiae CEN4 centromere
   2641..2666    +  promoter       eft-3 promoter (fragment): eft-3; promoter for the C. elegans elongation factor 1α gene (Mitrovich and Anderson, 2000)
   2709..2731    +  CDS            2xFLAG (fragment): two tandem FLAG® epitope tags
   2784..3134    +  CDS            spa (fragment): SPA_STAAU - Experimental evidence at protein level: Swiss-Prot protein existence level 1. Plays a role in the inhibition of the host innate and adaptive immune responses. Possesses five immunoglobulin-binding domains that capture both the fragment crystallizable region (Fc region) and the Fab region (part of Ig that identifies antigen) of immunoglobulins (By similarity). In turn, Staphylococcus aureus is protected from phagocytic killing via inhibition of Ig Fc region. In addition, the host elicited B-cell response is prevented due to a decrease of antibody-secreting cell proliferation that en
   3550..3577    +  misc_feature   MCS (fragment): pBluescript multiple cloning site
   3599..3616    +  misc_feature   CEN4 (fragment): S. cerevisiae CEN4 centromere
   4469..5251    +  CDS            NeoR/KanR: aminoglycoside phosphotransferase from Tn5; aph(3')-II (or nptII); confers resistance to neomycin, kanamycin, and G418 (Geneticin®)
   6556..6609    +  misc_feature   MCS (fragment): pBluescript multiple cloning site
   6618..6636    -  promoter       T7 promoter: promoter for bacteriophage T7 RNA polymerase
   6639..6796    +  CDS            lacZα (fragment): LacZα fragment of β-galactosidase; lacZ fragment
   6801..7229    +  rep_origin     f1 ori (sequence partly withheld): f1 bacteriophage origin of replication; arrow indicates direction of (+) strand synthesis
>Addgene plasmid #170312 | pBluescript-Q22MS1-KO | addgene full sequence | sequence record 337998 | Addgene NGS Result
GCACTTTTCGGGGAAATGTGCGCGGAACCCCTATTTGTTTATTTTTCTAAATACATTCAAATATGTATCC
GCTCATGAGACAATAACCCTGATAAATGCTTCAATAATATTGAAAAAGGAAGAGTATGAGTATTCAACAT
TTCCGTGTCGCCCTTATTCCCTTTTTTGCGGCATTTTGCCTTCCTGTTTTTGCTCACCCAGAAACGCTGG
TGAAAGTAAAAGATGCTGAAGATCAGTTGGGTGCACGAGTGGGTTACATCGAACTGGATCTCAACAGCGG
TAAGATCCTTGAGAGTTTTCGCCCCGAAGAACGTTTTCCAATGATGAGCACTTTTAAAGTTCTGCTATGT
GGCGCGGTATTATCCCGTATTGACGCCGGGCAAGAGCAACTCGGTCGCCGCATACACTATTCTCAGAATG
ACTTGGTTGAGTACTCACCAGTCACAGAAAAGCATCTTACGGATGGCATGACAGTAAGAGAATTATGCAG
TGCTGCCATAACCATGAGTGATAACACTGCGGCCAACTTACTTCTGACAACGATCGGAGGACCGAAGGAG
CTAACCGCTTTTTTGCACAACATGGGGGATCATGTAACTCGCCTTGATCGTTGGGAACCGGAGCTGAATG
AAGCCATACCAAACGACGAGCGTGACACCACGATGCCTGTAGCAATGGCAACAACGTTGCGCAAACTATT
AACTGGCGAACTACTTACTCTAGCTTCCCGGCAACAATTAATAGACTGGATGGAGGCGGATAAAGTTGCA
GGACCACTTCTGCGCTCGGCCCTTCCGGCTGGCTGGTTTATTGCTGATAAATCTGGAGCCGGTGAGCGTG
GGTCTCGCGGTATCATTGCAGCACTGGGGCCAGATGGTAAGCCCTCCCGTATCGTAGTTATCTACACGAC
GGGGAGTCAGGCAACTATGGATGAACGAAATAGACAGATCGCTGAGATAGGTGCCTCACTGATTAAGCAT
TGGTAACTGTCAGACCAAGTTTACTCATATATACTTTAGATTGATTTAAAACTTCATTTTTAATTTAAAA
GGATCTAGGTGAAGATCCTTTTTGATAATCTCATGACCAAAATCCCTTAACGTGAGTTTTCGTTCCACTG
AGCGTCAGACCCCGTAGAAAAGATCAAAGGATCTTCTTGAGATCCTTTTTTTCTGCGCGTAATCTGCTGC
TTGCAAACAAAAAAACCACCGCTACCAGCGGTGGTTTGTTTGCCGGATCAAGAGCTACCAACTCTTTTTC
CGAAGGTAACTGGCTTCAGCAGAGCGCAGATACCAAATACTGTTCTTCTAGTGTAGCCGTAGTTAGGCCA
CCACTTCAAGAACTCTGTAGCACCGCCTACATACCTCGCTCTGCTAATCCTGTTACCAGTGGCTGCTGCC
AGTGGCGATAAGTCGTGTCTTACCGGGTTGGACTCAAGACGATAGTTACCGGATAAGGCGCAGCGGTCGG
GCTGAACGGGGGGTTCGTGCACACAGCCCAGCTTGGAGCGAACGACCTACACCGAACTGAGATACCTACA
GCGTGAGCTATGAGAAAGCGCCACGCTTCCCGAAGGGAGAAAGGCGGACAGGTATCCGGTAAGCGGCAGG
GTCGGAACAGGAGAGCGCACGAGGGAGCTTCCAGGGGGAAACGCCTGGTATCTTTATAGTCCTGTCGGGT
TTCGCCACCTCTGACTTGAGCGTCGATTTTTGTGATGCTCGTCAGGGGGGCGGAGCCTATGGAAAAACGC
CAGCAACGCGGCCTTTTTACGGTTCCTGGCCTTTTGCTGGCCTTTTGCTCACATGTTCTTTCCTGCGTTA
TCCCCTGATTCTGTGGATAACCGTATTACCGCCTTTGAGTGAGCTGATACCGCTCGCCGCAGCCGAACGA
CCGAGCGCAGCGAGTCAGTGAGCGAGGAAGCGGAAGAGCGCCCAATACGCAAACCGCCTCTCCCCGCGCG
TTGGCCGATTCATTAATGCAGCTGGCACGACAGGTTTCCCGACTGGAAAGCGGGCAGTGAGCGCAACGCA
ATTAATGTGAGTTAGCTCACTCATTAGGCACCCCAGGCTTTACACTTTATGCTTCCGGCTCGTATGTTGT
GTGGAATTGTGAGCGGATAACAATTTCACACAGGAAACAGCTATGACCATGATTACGCCAAGCTCGAAAT
TAACCCTCACTAAAGGGAACAAAAGCTGGAGCTCCACCGCGGTGGCGGCCGCTCTAGAGCATGCGCTAGC
GGATCCTAAATTTTGTATCAAAAATAGAAAAATTAAATCTTTTTCAAGATTAAAATATATTTTCTTGTTA
TTTATTTAATAAAAATTAAAATATTATTTTATTTATTTTTGAAAAATAGAATGTTTTTAAAACTTATTAG
AATTAATTATTAATAAAAATTATTTATTTTTAAGTAAAGTGAAATAAACAATTTATCAGTTTTACATTTT
TAGGGTTATTAACAGTTAACACTGAGATAGGTTGTTTTAAAAATTTTAATTATAGTCTTTGAACTTAGAA
ATTATTTTTTTTGAAAATCATTTTTTTAAAAATAAAAAATAATTATTTATTAATTAATTATTGAATATAA
AAAAGAAGCGCAAATTCAACATTTAAAATATTCAGCAACTTAAAAAATTATATATTTTTTTAATTTTTAA
ATATATGATTACAAAGATCATGATGGTGATTACAAAGATCACGATATTGATTACAAAGATGATGATGATA
AAGCTGAAAATCTTTATTTTCAAGGTGCTTCTGCTCAACATGATGAAGCTGTTGATAACAAATTTAATAA
GGAACAACAAAATGCTTTTTACGAAATTTTACATCTTCCTAATTTAAATGAAGAACAAAGAAATGCTTTC
ATTCAATCATTAAAAGATGATCCTTCACAATCTGCTAATTTATTAGCTGAAGCTAAAAAATTAAATGATG
CTCAAGCTCCTAAAGTTGATAATAAATTCAACAAAGAACAACAAAACGCTTTTTATGAAATTCTTCATTT
ACCTAACCTTAATGAAGAACAAAGAAACGCTTTCATTCAATCTTTAAAGGATGATCCTTCTCAATCTGCT
AATTTACTTGCTGAAGCTAAAAAGTTAAATGGTGCTCAAGCTCCTAAGGTTGATGCTAATACTAGTTGAG
CGAACTGAATCGGTCAGCTAAACCAACCAATCAACATAATAAACTTTATTATTTTTACTTAAGCATCTTA
CTGTTGTTGTAATAGTAGAGAAAGAAATACCCAATTAACTTCATTCACATAACATTAATATCTATAAACA
TCTTTTTTCTCACATATATACAACTCTCTAAATCAACAAATAACTTTTTAAAAATAATGGATATATATTA
ACAAAATAATATATCTCTTTTTACAAAATAGTTCTTATATAAATACGTATTCTGCACTCACCCGCATTTT
TCACAACAAAAACATACCAAAAAAATTCTTACTTCTACATGTTTCCTTTCTTATTATTACAAAATTATTT
TATAAATAGCATACAAAAATAAATACAATAAAAAAATAAACAAAATCCAGATCCCCCGGGCTGCAGGAAT
TCGATATACAATTTATTTCTAAAAAATATTTAAAAATAAAAAATAATAAGGGTTTTGAATAACTCCTTTA
ATTTAAATACACATTTTTAAATTTTTTTTAGCTCTTTAAATATTCATAAAAATAAAAAATAACTAACTAA
AAATAAATAAAAAGATAATAATGATTAAAGGTATAATACTGAATAAGAAAAAACATAATAGAGTACTTAT
TTTTTATATCACTATTTTTAATATCTTGAAAGCAAAACTTTTTTATATATCTTAAAATATATTGTATCGT
TTATTCAATTATTTTCTTTAAATTTCAAATATATTGATAAAAAAGATGACATGTTTTTTAAAGAAAACAT
GAAATATAAAATAGATAAATATCAATTATTTTATTTATTAAATATATAAGCTGCTCAAAACATAGCTCAT
TCATCAATTATAATATGTGAATCATTAATTTTCAAAATATTACTCATTATTTAGGCTATCATTTATTTTT
TATTTTCAATTATCCGTTTCTATTATATTTTAATATTAAGTTGTGATTCTTGAATTTTGTGTCATGAATT
ATTTGTAAATCTTTTTATTTCTGATAAAAAATATAAATTGATTGACTCATGATTTAAATCATGAGTCAAC
CTAACTAATTTTCAAAATTCTTCTATTCTAAAATATAGATGTGATTCTTGAATCTCTCTTGAATATAAAG
TAATTTTTTATATTTCTGATATAATTCTTAGCTACGTGATTCACGATTTATGCAATGATCCATATAAAAT
AATGTAAATAGTGTATATATATATATTCGTCTTTTTTATTCTTTATATAATTTAAAAAAATTAAAAAAAT
TTAATAAAGCTCTAATAAAATAAATAATAATACTAAACTTAAAATAATGGCAAGCTTGGATGGATTGCAC
GCAGGTTCTCCGGCCGCTTGGGTGGAGAGGCTATTCGGCTATGACTGGGCACAACAGACAATCGGCTGCT
CTGATGCCGCCGTGTTCCGGCTGTCAGCGCAGGGGCGCCCGGTTCTTTTTGTCAAGACCGACCTGTCCGG
TGCCCTGAATGAACTGCAGGACGAGGCAGCGCGGCTATCGTGGCTGGCCACGACGGGCGTTCCTTGCGCA
GCTGTGCTCGACGTTGTCACTGAAGCGGGAAGGGACTGGCTGCTATTGGGCGAAGTGCCGGGGCAGGATC
TCCTGTCATCTCACCTTGCTCCTGCCGAGAAAGTATCCATCATGGCTGATGCAATGCGGCGGCTGCATAC
GCTTGATCCGGCTACCTGCCCATTCGACCACCAAGCGAAACATCGCATCGAGCGAGCACGTACTCGGATG
GAAGCCGGTCTTGTCGATCAGGATGATCTGGACGAAGAGCATCAGGGGCTCGCGCCAGCCGAACTGTTCG
CCAGGCTCAAGGCGCGCATGCCCGACGGCGAGGATCTCGTCGTGACCCATGGCGATGCCTGCTTGCCGAA
TATCATGGTGGAAAATGGCCGCTTTTCTGGATTCATCGACTGTGGCCGGCTGGGTGTGGCGGACCGCTAT
CAGGACATAGCGTTGGCTACCCGTGATATTGCTGAAGAGCTTGGCGGCGAATGGGCTGACCGCTTCCTCG
TGCTTTACGGTATCGCCGCTCCCGATTCGCAGCGCATCGCCTTCTATCGCCTTCTTGACGAGTTCTTCTG
AGATCCTTAAATTAAAAATTCAATATATATTTACAAACTTTCATATAAAATAAATATATTATATAAAATT
AATTTTTAGTGTATTATATTAACATTAAAGCACCAAAAAAACGTGTTAATATACTACTATAAAATATAAT
TTATTCCAAATTGACTAAAATCATTATTTTACAACTCATTTGTATATATATTTTATGTCAATTATTTTTT
TTAACTTTCTAAAAAAAAAAATTCCTCTTCACATACATGTTAGCTCTTAAAAATTTGTCTGCAAATCCAA
TAATAATATTTTTTTTTGCCATTAAATTTTCAAATTTTTACTGGAAAAATGCAAATCTCTTATAGGAGTC
AAATATCTGAAAATTTTGAATTTATAAATCAATTATAATTATAACTAAAAATTATTTATCCTGATATTAT
AACATTTTATCCAAAAAAAAATATGAATTTACTTTTTTTATGTAAATTGTATATTTACTATAAATACAAA
TTTATATTATAAAAATATATTTTAATAATTTATGAAGATTAACATTGTAATCAATAGTCTTTAGAAAAGA
TGGGTTTCTACATTTTTTGATTTAATTCAAAATCAAAATGAAAAACTATATAAAATTTATTTGTAATTTT
ATATCTAAAATTAAAAAAATAATATGTATTTTTGATAAAATTTTAATGACTTAATTTATTTTAAATTTTA
AGAAATTAGAATTTTGTAAAAATTAAGTGTTTTTGTTCAAATATTGCTCAGAATTGATTTATAAAATTTA
AAATATGATCATTATTAATATGTAAGGATTTTCAAAATATTTATTTGTACTTAATTTCTTATTTTATTAA
TTAAATATGCTGATGTCTAAACAAACTATTTTTTTTGTTTTTGGAAAACTTATATTTGAGTAATTTAGAG
AAAGACAAATGCTTTTTTTTTTGGGTTTTTTTTTTTAAATGAAATTTGTTTTACAAACGAATAGAAAGTA
TAGATGAAGGTGAAATACATATTTGAATTTTTTTTATATAAAAGATTAAAGTTGTTGGTTGTTATGAAAG
GTTGAAGTGAAGTTGGTTTGAAGGTTGAAGTTGGATGAATGAATGAAAGGTTGAAGTTTGGTGAATGAAT
GAAAGGTTGAAGTTGGATGAATGAAAGTTGAAGTTTTGGTTTGAATGAAGGGTTTTGTGAAAGTGATTTG
TTCTTTCTTTACTTGATTATTTTTGGTTATTGTTTATGAGAGTGGATTCGCTCTTGCATATGATAAAAGG
CAAAGAAAGAAAGATATTTTTAATTAAGGAAAGCCCGGGGGATCTGAATTCGATATCAAGCTTATCGATA
CCGTCGACCTCGAGGGGGGGCCCGGTACCCAATTCGCCCTATAGTGAGTCGTATTACAATTCACTGGCCG
TCGTTTTACAACGTCGTGACTGGGAAAACCCTGGCGTTACCCAACTTAATCGCCTTGCAGCACATCCCCC
TTTCGCCAGCTGGCGTAATAGCGAAGAGGCCCGCACCGATCGCCCTTCCCAACAGTTGCGCAGCCTGAAT
GGCGAATGGG
[124 nt withheld, positions 6801-6924]
C
[91 nt withheld, positions 6926-7016]
A
[49 nt withheld, positions 7018-7066]
CCTTTGACGTTGGAGTCCACGTTCTTT
[37 nt withheld, positions 7094-7130]
ACCCTATCTCGGTCTATTCTTTTGATTTATAAGGGATTTTGCCGATTTCGGCCTATTGGTTAAAAAATGA
GCTGATTTAACAAAAATTTAACGCGAATTTTAACAAAATATTAACGCTTACAATTTAGGTG
